Addgene plasmid #208669: pAAV-hSyn-GRAB_UCN1.0
Purpose: Expresses the genetically-encoded fluorescent urocortin (UCN) sensor GRAB_UCN1.0 in a cre-dependent manner
Depositing lab: Yulong Li. Depositing organization: Peking University. Publication: A tool kit of highly selective and sensitive genetically encoded neuropeptide sensors. Wang H, Qian T, Zhao Y, Zhuo Y, Wu C, Osakada T, Chen P, Chen Z, Ren H, Yan Y, Geng L, Fu S, Mei L, Li G, Wu L, Jiang Y, Qian W, Zhang L, Peng W, Xu M, Hu J, Jiang M, Chen L, Tang C, Zhu Y, Lin D, Zhou JN, Li Y. Science. 2023 Nov 17;382(6672):eabq8173. doi: 10.1126/science.abq8173. Epub 2023 Nov 17. PubMed 37972184.
Backbone
  Vector backbone: pAAV
  Backbone size w/o insert (bp): 4552
  Vector type: AAV
Growth in bacteria
  Bacterial resistance: Ampicillin, 100 μg/mL
  Growth temperature: 37°C
  Growth strain: NEB Stable
  Copy number: High Copy
Gene/Insert
  Gene/Insert name: GPCR activation based urocortin (UCN) sensor GRAB_UCN1.0 (alt names: GRAB_UCN1.0; UCN1.0)
  Species: M. musculus (mouse)
  Insert size (bp): 2106
  Promoter: hSyn
  Cloning method: Gibson Cloning
  Sequencing primers: 5′ ACGGGCGCGACCATCTGCGC; 3′ CATTAAAGCAGCGTATCC
Terms and licenses: Academic/Nonprofit Terms; Industry Terms: Not Available to Industry
Depositor comments: Please visit https://www.biorxiv.org/content/10.1101/2022.03.26.485911v1 for bioRxiv preprint.
How to cite: pAAV-hSyn-GRAB_UCN1.0 was a gift from Yulong Li (Addgene plasmid # 208669 ; http://n2t.net/addgene:208669 ; RRID:Addgene_208669)
