[The description below was written by a language model from this plasmid's Addgene catalogue record and pLannotate feature annotations shown in this document.]
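Description:
pAAV-hSyn-GRAB_UCN1.0 is an adeno-associated virus transfer plasmid built on a pAAV backbone for neuronal expression of GRAB_UCN1.0, a genetically encoded green fluorescent sensor for the neuropeptide urocortin. It is propagated in E. coli as a high-copy plasmid through a ColE1/pUC-type origin with ampicillin selection (AmpR under its own bla promoter), and it also carries an f1 phage origin. AAV2 inverted terminal repeats flank the expression cassette so that it can be packaged into recombinant AAV particles. The downstream ITR is annotated in full, whereas only short fragments of the upstream one were detected.

Between the ITRs, the human synapsin I promoter confers neuron-specific transcription of the roughly 2.1 kb sensor open reading frame. The coding region opens with a mouse Igκ leader peptide, which typically promotes membrane targeting. A G protein-coupled receptor scaffold follows, interrupted by a GFP-derived module annotated as cEGFP. This matches the GRAB design, in which ligand-induced conformational change in the receptor alters fluorescence of the inserted fluorescent protein. The automated annotation labels the two receptor segments by homology to an insect diuretic hormone receptor, but the catalogue lists the insert species as mouse, so that label probably reflects similarity rather than true origin. The record does not name the exact receptor used. A WPRE and the human growth hormone polyadenylation signal follow, to enhance transcript stability and processing.

The stated purpose describes Cre-dependent expression, but the plasmid name has no DIO/FLEx designation, no lox sites are annotated, and the cassette lies in the sense orientation. The features therefore point to constitutive hSyn-driven expression. The construct is suited to imaging urocortin release in neurons.
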