Features (pLannotate 1.2.2; 19 found; start..end, strand, type, name):
    228..255     +  repeat_region  AAV2 ITR (fragment): inverted terminal repeat of adeno-associated virus serotype 2 inverted
    284..311     +  repeat_region  AAV2 ITR (fragment): inverted terminal repeat of adeno-associated virus serotype 2 inverted
    361..783     +  promoter       hSyn promoter (fragment): human synapsin I promoter; confers neuron-specific expression (Kügler et al., 2003)
    803..865     +  sig_peptide    Igκ leader: leader sequence from mouse immunoglobulin κ light chain
    867..884     +  protein_bind   attB1 (fragment): mutant version of attB; core recombination site for the Gateway® BP reaction BP Clonase™
    986..1783    +  CDS            DIHR_ACHDO (fragment): Experimental evidence at transcript level: Swiss-Prot protein existence level 2. Receptor for the insect diurectic hormone. The activity of this receptor is mediated by G proteins which activate adenylyl cyclase. From Acheta domesticus (House cricket).
   1829..2551    +  CDS            cEGFP: cEGFP is a basic (constitutively fluorescent) green fluorescent protein published in 2008, derived from Aequorea victoria.
   2579..2809    +  CDS            DIHR_ACHDO (fragment): Experimental evidence at transcript level: Swiss-Prot protein existence level 2. Receptor for the insect diurectic hormone. The activity of this receptor is mediated by G proteins which activate adenylyl cyclase. From Acheta domesticus (House cricket).
   2909..2933    +  misc_feature   MCS (fragment): pBluescript multiple cloning site
   2933..3521    +  misc_feature   WPRE: woodchuck hepatitis virus posttranscriptional regulatory element
   3553..4029    +  polyA_signal   hGH poly(A) signal: human growth hormone polyadenylation signal
   4069..4209    +  repeat_region  AAV2 ITR: inverted terminal repeat of adeno-associated virus serotype 2 inverted
   4214..4265    -  misc_feature   bom (fragment): basis of mobility region from pBR322
   4284..4739    +  rep_origin     f1 ori (sequence partly withheld): f1 bacteriophage origin of replication; arrow indicates direction of (+) strand synthesis
   4740..4789    -  misc_feature   bom (fragment): basis of mobility region from pBR322
   4891..4926    -  CDS            rop (fragment): Rop protein, which maintains plasmids at low copy number; rop
   5021..5125    +  promoter       AmpR promoter: bla
   5126..5986    +  CDS            AmpR: β-lactamase; bla; confers resistance to ampicillin, carbenicillin, and related antibiotics
   6157..155     +  rep_origin     ori (across the origin): high-copy-number ColE1/pMB1/pBR322/pUC origin of replication
>Addgene plasmid #208669 | pAAV-hSyn-GRAB_UCN1.0 | addgene full sequence | sequence record 412163 | Addgene NGS Result
GGTATCCGGTAAGCGGCAGGGTCGGAACAGGAGAGCGCACGAGGGAGCTTCCAGGGGGAAACGCCTGGTA
TCTTTATAGTCCTGTCGGGTTTCGCCACCTCTGACTTGAGCGTCGATTTTTGTGATGCTCGTCAGGGGGG
CGGAGCCTATGGAAAAACGCCAGCAACGCGGCCTTTTTACGGTTCCTGGCCTTTTGCTGGCCTTTTGCTC
ACATGTCCTGCAGGCAGCTGCGCGCTCGCTCGCTCACTGAGGCCGCCCGGGCGTCGGGCGACCTTTGGTC
GCCCGGCCTCAGTGAGCGAGCGAGCGCGCAGAGAGGGAGTGGCCAACTCCATCACTAGGGGTTCCTGCGG
CCGCACGCGTATGAGGCGGGGTGGGGGTGCCTACCTGACGACCGACCCCGACCCACTGGACAAGCACCCA
ACCCCCATTCCCCAAATTGCGCATCCCCTATCAGAGAGGGGGAGGGGAAACAGGATGCGGCGAGGCGCGT
GCGCACTGCCAGCTTCAGCACCGCGGACAGTGCCTTCGCCCCCGCCTGGCGGCGCGCGCCACCGCCGCCT
CAGCACTGAAGGCGCGCTGACGTCACTCGCCGGTCCCCCGCAAACTCCCCTTCCCGGCCACCTTGGTCGC
GTCCGCGCCGCCGCCGGCCCAGCCGGACCGCACCACGCGAGGCGCGAGATAGGGGGGCACGGGCGCGACC
ATCTGCGCTGCGGCGCCGGCGACTCAGCGCTGCCTCAGTCTGCGGTGGGCAGCGGAGGAGTCGTGTCGTG
CCTGAGAGCGCAGTCGAGAAACCGGTGCCACCATGGAGACAGACACACTCCTGCTATGGGTACTGCTGCT
CTGGGTTCCAGGTTCCACTGGTGACACAAGTTTGTACAAAAAAGTTGGCACCACCGGTGACGCGGCGCTG
CTCCTCAGCCTGCTGGAGGCCAACTGCAGCCTGGCGCTGGCCGAAGAGCTGCTCCTGGACGGCTGGGGAG
TGCCCCCGGACCCCGAAGGTCCCTACACCTACTGCAACACGACCTTGGACCAGATCGGGACCTGCTGGCC
ACAGAGCGCACCCGGAGCCCTAGTAGAGAGACCGTGCCCCGAGTACTTCAATGGCATCAAGTACAACACG
ACCCGGAATGCCTACAGAGAGTGCCTGGAGAACGGGACCTGGGCCTCAAGGGTCAACTACTCACACTGCG
AACCCATTTTGGATGACAAGCAGAGAAAGTATGACCTGCATTACCGAATCGCCCTCATTGTCAACTACCT
GGGTCACTGTGTTTCCGTGGTGGCCCTGGTGGCCGCTTTCCTGCTTTTCCTAGTGCTGCGGAGTATCCGC
TGCCTGAGGAATGTGATCCACTGGAACCTCATCACCACCTTCATTCTGAGAAACATCGCGTGGTTCCTGC
TGCAACTCATCGACCACGAAGTGCACGAGGGCAATGAGGTCTGGTGCCGCTGCATCACCACCATCTTCAA
CTATTTTGTGGTCACCAACTTCTTCTGGATGTTTGTGGAGGGCTGCTACCTGCACACGGCCATTGTCATG
ACGTACTCCACAGAGCACCTGCGCAAGTGGCTTTTCCTCTTCATTGGATGGTGCATTCCCTGCCCTATCA
TCATCGCCTGGGCAGTTGGCAAACTCTACTATGAGAATGAGCAGTGCTGGTTTGGCAAGGAAGCTGGTGA
TTTGGTGGACTACATCTACCAGGGCCCCGTCATGCTTGTGCTGTTGATCAATTTTGTATTTCTGTTTAAC
ATCGTCAGGATCCTGATGACGAAGTTACGAGCATACACCGGCCCCGACACCGACGCGCTGGACCTGGAGG
AGGGAGGAAACGTCTATATCAAGGCCGACAAGCAGAAGAACGGCATCAAGGCGAACTTCACCATCCGCCA
CAACTGCGAGGACGGCGGCGTGCAGCTCGCCACCCACTACCAGCAGAACACCCCCATCGGCGACGGCCCC
GTGCTGCTGCCCGACAACCACTACCTGAGCGTGCAGTCCAAACTTTCGAAAGACCCCAACGAGAAGCGCG
ATCACATGGTCCTGCTGGAGTTCGTGACCGCCGCCGGGATCACTCTCGGCATGGACGAGCTGTACAAGGG
CGGTACCGGAGGGAGCATGGTGAGAAAGGGCGAGGAGCTGTTCACCGGGGTGGTGCCCATCCTGGTCGAG
CTGGACGGCGACGTAAACGGCCACAAGTTCAGCGTGTCCGGCGAGGGTGAGGGCGATGCCACCGAGGGCA
AGCTGACCCTGAAGTTCATCTGCACCACCGGCAAGCTGCCCGTGCCCTGGCCCACCCTCGTGACCACCCT
GACCTACGGCGTGCAGTGCTTCAGCCGCTACCCCGACCACATGAAGCAGCACGACTTCTTCAAGTCCGCC
ATGCCCGAAGGCTACATCCAGGAGCGCACCATCTTCTTCAAGGACGACGGCAACTACAAGACCCGCGCCG
AGGTGAAGTTCGAGGGCGACACCCTGGTGAACCGCATCGAGCTGAAGGGCATCGACTTCAAGGAGGACGG
CAACATCCTGGGGCACAAGCTGGAGTACAACACCGGAGCAGCAGCACGCTGGCGCGGGAGGCAGATGAGG
AAGGCAGTGAAGGCCACGCTGGTCCTCCTCCCCCTGTTGGGCATCACCTACATGCTCTTCTTTGTCAATC
CTGGCGAGGACGACCTGTCCCAGATTGTGTTCATCTACTTCAACTCTTTCCTGCAGTCCTTCCAGGGTTT
CTTTGTGTCCGTTTTCTACTGCTTCTTCAATGGAGAGGTGCGCGCGGCCCTGAGAAAGCGGTGGCACCGC
TGGCAGGACCACCACGCCCTCCGGGTGCCTGTGGCCCGGGCCATGTCCATCCCTACGTCGCCCACCAGGA
TCAGCTTCCACAGCATCAAGCAGACAGCTGCTGTGTGAGAATTCGATATCAAGCTTATCGATAATCAACC
TCTGGATTACAAAATTTGTGAAAGATTGACTGGTATTCTTAACTATGTTGCTCCTTTTACGCTATGTGGA
TACGCTGCTTTAATGCCTTTGTATCATGCTATTGCTTCCCGTATGGCTTTCATTTTCTCCTCCTTGTATA
AATCCTGGTTGCTGTCTCTTTATGAGGAGTTGTGGCCCGTTGTCAGGCAACGTGGCGTGGTGTGCACTGT
GTTTGCTGACGCAACCCCCACTGGTTGGGGCATTGCCACCACCTGTCAGCTCCTTTCCGGGACTTTCGCT
TTCCCCCTCCCTATTGCCACGGCGGAACTCATCGCCGCCTGCCTTGCCCGCTGCTGGACAGGGGCTCGGC
TGTTGGGCACTGACAATTCCGTGGTGTTGTCGGGGAAATCATCGTCCTTTCCTTGGCTGCTCGCCTATGT
TGCCACCTGGATTCTGCGCGGGACGTCCTTCTGCTACGTCCCTTCGGCCCTCAATCCAGCGGACCTTCCT
TCCCGCGGCCTGCTGCCGGCTCTGCGGCCTCTTCCGCGTCTTCGCCTTCGCCCTCAGACGAGTCGGATCT
CCCTTTGGGCCGCCTCCCCGCATCGATACCGAGCGCTGCTCGAGAGATCTACGGGTGGCATCCCTGTGAC
CCCTCCCCAGTGCCTCTCCTGGCCCTGGAAGTTGCCACTCCAGTGCCCACCAGCCTTGTCCTAATAAAAT
TAAGTTGCATCATTTTGTCTGACTAGGTGTCCTTCTATAATATTATGGGGTGGAGGGGGGTGGTATGGAG
CAAGGGGCAAGTTGGGAAGACAACCTGTAGGGCCTGCGGGGTCTATTGGGAACCAAGCTGGAGTGCAGTG
GCACAATCTTGGCTCACTGCAATCTCCGCCTCCTGGGTTCAAGCGATTCTCCTGCCTCAGCCTCCCGAGT
TGTTGGGATTCCAGGCATGCATGACCAGGCTCAGCTAATTTTTGTTTTTTTGGTAGAGACGGGGTTTCAC
CATATTGGCCAGGCTGGTCTCCAACTCCTAATCTCAGGTGATCTACCCACCTTGGCCTCCCAAATTGCTG
GGATTACAGGCGTGAACCACTGCTCCCTTCCCTGTCCTTCTGATTTTGTAGGTAACCACGTGCGGACCGA
GCGGCCGCAGGAACCCCTAGTGATGGAGTTGGCCACTCCCTCTCTGCGCGCTCGCTCGCTCACTGAGGCC
GGGCGACCAAAGGTCGCCCGACGCCCGGGCTTTGCCCGGGCGGCCTCAGTGAGCGAGCGAGCGCGCAGCT
GCCTGCAGGGGCGCCTGATGCGGTATTTTCTCCTTACGCATCTGTGCGGTATTTCACACCGCATA
[95 nt withheld, positions 4266-4360]
T
[46 nt withheld, positions 4362-4407]
C
[141 nt withheld, positions 4409-4549]
CCTTTGACGTTGGAGTCCACGTTCTTT
[37 nt withheld, positions 4577-4613]
ACTCTATCTCGGGCTATTCTTTTGATTTATAAGGGATTTTGCCGATTTCGGTCTATTGGTTAAAAAATGA
GCTGATTTAACAAAAATTTAACGCGAATTTTAACAAAATATTAACGTTTACAATTTTATGGTGCACTCTC
AGTACAATCTGCTCTGATGCCGCATAGTTAAGCCAGCCCCGACACCCGCCAACACCCGCTGACGCGCCCT
GACGGGCTTGTCTGCTCCCGGCATCCGCTTACAGACAAGCTGTGACCGTCTCCGGGAGCTGCATGTGTCA
GAGGTTTTCACCGTCATCACCGAAACGCGCGAGACGAAAGGGCCTCGTGATACGCCTATTTTTATAGGTT
AATGTCATGATAATAATGGTTTCTTAGACGTCAGGTGGCACTTTTCGGGGAAATGTGCGCGGAACCCCTA
TTTGTTTATTTTTCTAAATACATTCAAATATGTATCCGCTCATGAGACAATAACCCTGATAAATGCTTCA
ATAATATTGAAAAAGGAAGAGTATGAGTATTCAACATTTCCGTGTCGCCCTTATTCCCTTTTTTGCGGCA
TTTTGCCTTCCTGTTTTTGCTCACCCAGAAACGCTGGTGAAAGTAAAAGATGCTGAAGATCAGTTGGGTG
CACGAGTGGGTTACATCGAACTGGATCTCAACAGCGGTAAGATCCTTGAGAGTTTTCGCCCCGAAGAACG
TTTTCCAATGATGAGCACTTTTAAAGTTCTGCTATGTGGCGCGGTATTATCCCGTATTGACGCCGGGCAA
GAGCAACTCGGTCGCCGCATACACTATTCTCAGAATGACTTGGTTGAGTACTCACCAGTCACAGAAAAGC
ATCTTACGGATGGCATGACAGTAAGAGAATTATGCAGTGCTGCCATAACCATGAGTGATAACACTGCGGC
CAACTTACTTCTGACAACGATCGGAGGACCGAAGGAGCTAACCGCTTTTTTGCACAACATGGGGGATCAT
GTAACTCGCCTTGATCGTTGGGAACCGGAGCTGAATGAAGCCATACCAAACGACGAGCGTGACACCACGA
TGCCTGTAGCAATGGCAACAACGTTGCGCAAACTATTAACTGGCGAACTACTTACTCTAGCTTCCCGGCA
ACAATTAATAGACTGGATGGAGGCGGATAAAGTTGCAGGACCACTTCTGCGCTCGGCCCTTCCGGCTGGC
TGGTTTATTGCTGATAAATCTGGAGCCGGTGAGCGTGGGTCTCGCGGTATCATTGCAGCACTGGGGCCAG
ATGGTAAGCCCTCCCGTATCGTAGTTATCTACACGACGGGGAGTCAGGCAACTATGGATGAACGAAATAG
ACAGATCGCTGAGATAGGTGCCTCACTGATTAAGCATTGGTAACTGTCAGACCAAGTTTACTCATATATA
CTTTAGATTGATTTAAAACTTCATTTTTAATTTAAAAGGATCTAGGTGAAGATCCTTTTTGATAATCTCA
TGACCAAAATCCCTTAACGTGAGTTTTCGTTCCACTGAGCGTCAGACCCCGTAGAAAAGATCAAAGGATC
TTCTTGAGATCCTTTTTTTCTGCGCGTAATCTGCTGCTTGCAAACAAAAAAACCACCGCTACCAGCGGTG
GTTTGTTTGCCGGATCAAGAGCTACCAACTCTTTTTCCGAAGGTAACTGGCTTCAGCAGAGCGCAGATAC
CAAATACTGTTCTTCTAGTGTAGCCGTAGTTAGGCCACCACTTCAAGAACTCTGTAGCACCGCCTACATA
CCTCGCTCTGCTAATCCTGTTACCAGTGGCTGCTGCCAGTGGCGATAAGTCGTGTCTTACCGGGTTGGAC
TCAAGACGATAGTTACCGGATAAGGCGCAGCGGTCGGGCTGAACGGGGGGTTCGTGCACACAGCCCAGCT
TGGAGCGAACGACCTACACCGAACTGAGATACCTACAGCGTGAGCTATGAGAAAGCGCCACGCTTCCCGA
AGGGAGAAAGGCGGACA
