>Addgene plasmid #208669 | pAAV-hSyn-GRAB_UCN1.0 | depositor partial sequence | sequence record 406503 | GRAB_UCN1.0
ATGGAGACAGACACACTCCTGCTATGGGTACTGCTGCTCTGGGTTCCAGGTTCCACTGGTGACACAAGTT
TGTACAAAAAAGTTGGCACCACCGGTGACGCGGCGCTGCTCCTCAGCCTGCTGGAGGCCAACTGCAGCCT
GGCGCTGGCCGAAGAGCTGCTCCTGGACGGCTGGGGAGTGCCCCCGGACCCCGAAGGTCCCTACACCTAC
TGCAACACGACCTTGGACCAGATCGGGACCTGCTGGCCACAGAGCGCACCCGGAGCCCTAGTAGAGAGAC
CGTGCCCCGAGTACTTCAATGGCATCAAGTACAACACGACCCGGAATGCCTACAGAGAGTGCCTGGAGAA
CGGGACCTGGGCCTCAAGGGTCAACTACTCACACTGCGAACCCATTTTGGATGACAAGCAGAGAAAGTAT
GACCTGCATTACCGAATCGCCCTCATTGTCAACTACCTGGGTCACTGTGTTTCCGTGGTGGCCCTGGTGG
CCGCTTTCCTGCTTTTCCTAGTGCTGCGGAGTATCCGCTGCCTGAGGAATGTGATCCACTGGAACCTCAT
CACCACCTTCATTCTGAGAAACATCGCGTGGTTCCTGCTGCAACTCATCGACCACGAAGTGCACGAGGGC
AATGAGGTCTGGTGCCGCTGCATCACCACCATCTTCAACTATTTTGTGGTCACCAACTTCTTCTGGATGT
TTGTGGAGGGCTGCTACCTGCACACGGCCATTGTCATGACGTACTCCACAGAGCACCTGCGCAAGTGGCT
TTTCCTCTTCATTGGATGGTGCATTCCCTGCCCTATCATCATCGCCTGGGCAGTTGGCAAACTCTACTAT
GAGAATGAGCAGTGCTGGTTTGGCAAGGAAGCTGGTGATTTGGTGGACTACATCTACCAGGGCCCCGTCA
TGCTTGTGCTGTTGATCAATTTTGTATTTCTGTTTAACATCGTCAGGATCCTGATGACGAAGTTACGAGC
ATACACCGGCCCCGACACCGACGCGCTGGACCTGGAGGAGGGAGGAAACGTCTATATCAAGGCCGACAAG
CAGAAGAACGGCATCAAGGCGAACTTCACCATCCGCCACAACTGCGAGGACGGCGGCGTGCAGCTCGCCA
CCCACTACCAGCAGAACACCCCCATCGGCGACGGCCCCGTGCTGCTGCCCGACAACCACTACCTGAGCGT
GCAGTCCAAACTTTCGAAAGACCCCAACGAGAAGCGCGATCACATGGTCCTGCTGGAGTTCGTGACCGCC
GCCGGGATCACTCTCGGCATGGACGAGCTGTACAAGGGCGGTACCGGAGGGAGCATGGTGAGAAAGGGCG
AGGAGCTGTTCACCGGGGTGGTGCCCATCCTGGTCGAGCTGGACGGCGACGTAAACGGCCACAAGTTCAG
CGTGTCCGGCGAGGGTGAGGGCGATGCCACCGAGGGCAAGCTGACCCTGAAGTTCATCTGCACCACCGGC
AAGCTGCCCGTGCCCTGGCCCACCCTCGTGACCACCCTGACCTACGGCGTGCAGTGCTTCAGCCGCTACC
CCGACCACATGAAGCAGCACGACTTCTTCAAGTCCGCCATGCCCGAAGGCTACATCCAGGAGCGCACCAT
CTTCTTCAAGGACGACGGCAACTACAAGACCCGCGCCGAGGTGAAGTTCGAGGGCGACACCCTGGTGAAC
CGCATCGAGCTGAAGGGCATCGACTTCAAGGAGGACGGCAACATCCTGGGGCACAAGCTGGAGTACAACA
CCGGAGCAGCAGCACGCTGGCGCGGGAGGCAGATGAGGAAGGCAGTGAAGGCCACGCTGGTCCTCCTCCC
CCTGTTGGGCATCACCTACATGCTCTTCTTTGTCAATCCTGGCGAGGACGACCTGTCCCAGATTGTGTTC
ATCTACTTCAACTCTTTCCTGCAGTCCTTCCAGGGTTTCTTTGTGTCCGTTTTCTACTGCTTCTTCAATG
GAGAGGTGCGCGCGGCCCTGAGAAAGCGGTGGCACCGCTGGCAGGACCACCACGCCCTCCGGGTGCCTGT
GGCCCGGGCCATGTCCATCCCTACGTCGCCCACCAGGATCAGCTTCCACAGCATCAAGCAGACAGCTGCT
GTGTGA
